>Addgene plasmid #196496 | ND4-FusXTBE-Left TALE | addgene full sequence | sequence record 386807 | Addgene NGS Result
CACGATGCAGCTGGCTCCCAGAGGTGTAAAGTACTTGAGTAATTTTACTTGATTACTGTACTTAAGTATT
ATTTTTGGGGATTTTTACTTTACTTGAGTACAATTAAAAATCAATACTTTTACTTTTACTTAATTACATT
TTTTTAGAAAAAAAAGTACTTTTTACTCCTTACAATTTTATTTACAGTCAAAAAGTACTTATTTTTTGGA
GATCACTTCATTCTATTTTCCCTTGGTCTCCCTATAGTGAGTCGTATTAGATCCCGGGATTACTAGTTTA
AACCTAGTTATTAATAGTAATCAATTACGGGGTCATTAGTTCATAGCCCATATATGGAGTTCCGCGTTAC
ATAACTTACGGTAAATGGCCCGCCTGGCTGACCGCCCAACGACCCCCGCCCATTGACGTCAATAATGACG
TATGTTCCCATAGTAACGCCAATAGGGACTTTCCATTGACGTCAATGGGTGGAGTATTTACGGTAAACTG
CCCACTTGGCAGTACATCAAGTGTATCATATGCCAAGTACGCCCCCTATTGACGTCAATGACGGTAAATG
GCCCGCCTGGCATTATGCCCAGTACATGACCTTATGGGACTTTCCTACTTGGCAGTACATCTACGTATTA
GTCATCGCTATTACCATGGTCGAGGTGAGCCCCACGTTCTGCTTCACTCTCCCCATCTCCCCCCCCTCCC
CACCCCCAATTTTGTATTTATTTATTTTTTAATTATTTTGTGCAGCGATGGGGGCGGGGGGGGGGGGGGC
GCGCGCCAGGCGGGGCGGGGCGGGGCGRGGGGCGGGGCGGGGCGAGGCGGAGAGGTGCGGCGGCAGCCAA
TCAGAGCGGCGCGCTCCGAAAGTTTCCTTTTATGGCGAGGCGGCGGCGGCGGCGGCCCTATAAAAAGCGA
AGCGCGCGGCGGGCGGGAGTCGCTGCGCGCTGCCTTCGCCCCGTGCCCCGCTCCGCCGCCGCCTCGCGCC
GCCCGCCCCGGCTCTGACTGACCGCGTTACTCCCACAGGTGAGCGGGCGGGACGGCCCTTCTCCTCCGGG
CTGTAATTAGCGCTTGGTTTAATGACGGCTTGTTTCTTTTCTGTGGCTGCGTGAAAGCCTTGAGGGGCTC
CGGGAGCTAGAGCCTCTGCTAACCATGTTCATGCCTTCTTCTTTTTCCTACAGCTCCTGGGCAACGTGCT
GGTTATTGTGCTGTCTCATCATTTTGGCAAAGAATTTTAAGCTAGGATCTAACTCGAGAGATCTAGCACC
ATGGCCTCCGTTCTGACCCCGCTGCTGCTGCGTGGCCTGACCGGCTCCGCTCGTCGTCTGCCAGTTCCGC
GTGCGAAAATCCATTCCCTGGTGGATCTACGCACGCTCGGCTACAGTCAGCAGCAGCAAGAGAAGATCAA
ACCGAAGGTGCGTTCGACAGTGGCGCAGCACCACGAGGCACTGGTGGGCCATGGGTTTACACACGCGCAC
ATCGTTGCGCTCAGCCAACACCCGGCAGCGTTAGGGACCGTCGCTGTCACGTATCAGCACATAATCACGG
CGTTGCCAGAGGCGACACACGAAGACATCGTTGGCGTCGGCAAACAGTGGTCCGGCGCACGCGCCCTGGA
GGCCTTGCTCACGGATGCGGGGGAGTTGAGAGGTCCGCCGTTACAGTTGGACACAGGCCAACTTGTGAAG
ATTGCAAAACGTGGCGGCGTGACCGCAATGGAGGCAGTGCATGCATCGCGCAATGCACTGACGGGTGCCC
CCCTGAACCTGACCCCGGACCAAGTGGTGGCTATCGCCAGCAACAATGGCGGCAAGCAAGCGCTCGAAAC
GGTGCAGCGGCTGTTGCCGGTGCTGTGCCAGGACCATGGCCTGACTCCGGACCAAGTGGTGGCTATCGCC
AGCCACGATGGCGGCAAGCAAGCGCTCGAAACGGTGCAGCGGCTGTTGCCGGTGCTGTGCCAGGACCATG
GCCTGACCCCGGACCAAGTGGTGGCTATCGCCAGCAACGGTGGCGGCAAGCAAGCGCTCGAAACGGTGCA
GCGGCTGTTGCCGGTGCTGTGCCAGGACCATGGCCTGACCCCGGACCAAGTGGTGGCTATCGCCAGCAAC
ATTGGCGGCAAGCAAGCGCTCGAAACGGTGCAGCGGCTGTTGCCGGTGCTGTGCCAGGACCATGGCCTGA
CCCCGGACCAAGTGGTGGCTATCGCCAGCAACAATGGCGGCAAGCAAGCGCTCGAAACGGTGCAGCGGCT
GTTGCCGGTGCTGTGCCAGGACCATGGCCTGACCCCGGACCAAGTGGTGGCTATCGCCAGCAACGGTGGC
GGCAAGCAAGCGCTCGAAACGGTGCAGCGGCTGTTGCCGGTGCTGTGCCAGGACCATGGCCTGACCCCGG
ACCAAGTGGTGGCTATCGCCAGCAACATTGGCGGCAAGCAAGCGCTCGAAACGGTGCAGCGGCTGTTGCC
GGTGCTGTGCCAGGACCATGGCCTCACACCCGATCAGGTCGTGGCTATCGCCAGCAACATTGGCGGCAAG
CAAGCGCTCGAAACGGTGCAGCGGCTGTTGCCGGTGCTGTGCCAGGACCATGGCCTGACTCCGGACCAAG
TGGTGGCTATCGCCAGCCACGATGGCGGCAAGCAAGCGCTCGAAACGGTGCAGCGGCTGTTGCCGGTGCT
GTGCCAGGACCATGGCCTGACCCCGGACCAAGTGGTGGCTATCGCCAGCCACGATGGCGGCAAGCAAGCG
CTCGAAACGGTGCAGCGGCTGTTGCCGGTGCTGTGCCAGGACCATGGCCTGACCCCGGACCAAGTGGTGG
CTATCGCCAGCAACATTGGCGGCAAGCAAGCGCTCGAAACGGTGCAGCGGCTGTTGCCGGTGCTGTGCCA
GGACCATGGCCTGACTCCGGACCAAGTGGTGGCTATCGCCAGCCACGATGGCGGCAAGCAAGCGCTCGAA
ACGGTGCAGCGGCTGTTGCCGGTGCTGTGCCAGGACCATGGCCTGACCCCGGACCAAGTGGTGGCTATCG
CCAGCAACAATGGCGGCAAGCAAGCGCTCGAAACGGTGCAGCGGCTGTTGCCGGTGCTGTGCCAGGACCA
TGGCCTGACCCCGGACCAAGTGGTGGCTATCGCCAGCAACGGTGGCGGCAAGCAAGCGCTCGAAACGGTG
CAGCGGCTGTTGCCGGTGCTGTGCCAGGACCATGGCCTGACCCCGGACCAAGTGGTGGCTATCGCCAGCA
ACGGTGGCGGCAAGCAAGCGCTCGAAACGGTGCAGCGGCTGTTGCCGGTGCTGTGCCAGGACCATGGCCT
GACCCCGGACCAAGTGGTGGCTATCGCCAGCCACGATGGCGGCAAGCAAGCGCTCGAAAGCATTGTGGCC
CAGCTGAGCCGGCCTGATCCGGCGTTGGCCGCGTTGACCAACGACCACCTCGTCGCCTTGGCCTGCCTCG
GCGGACGTCCTGCCATGGATGCAGTGAAAAAGGGATTGCCGCACGCGCCGGAATTGATCAGAAGAGTCAA
TCGCCGTATTGGCGAACGCACGTCCCATCGCGTTGCCTCTAGAGCCATTCCAGTGAAGCGCGGCGCTACC
GGTGAAACCAAAGTGTTTACCGGTAACAGCAACAGCCCGAAGAGCCCGACCAAAGGCGGTTGCTCTGGCG
GATCCACTAATCTGAGCGACATCATTGAGAAGGAGACTGGGAAACAGCTGGTCATTCAGGAGTCCATCCT
GATGCTGCCTGAGGAGGTGGAGGAAGTGATCGGCAACAAGCCAGAGTCTGACATCCTGGTGCACACCGCC
TACGACGAGTCCACAGATGAGAATGTGATGCTGCTGACCTCTGACGCCCCCGAGTATAAGCCTTGGGCCC
TGGTCATCCAGGATTCTAACGGCGAGAATAAGATCAAGATGCTGTGATAAGGGGTCTTTGTCCTCTGTAC
TGTCTCTCTCCTTGCCCCTAACCCAAAAAGCTTCATTTTTCTGTGTAGGCTGCACAAGAGCCTTGATTGA
AGATATATTCTTTCTGAACAGTATTTAAGGTTTCCAATAAAATGTACACCCCTCAGAAGAATTCATTGAT
GAGTTTGGACAAACCACAACTAGAATGCAGTGAAAAAAATGCTTTATTTGTGAAATTTGTGATGCTATTG
CTTTATTTGTAACCATTATAAGCTGCAATAAACAAGTTAACAACAACAATTGCATTCATTTTATGTTTCA
GGTTCAGGGGGAGGTGTGGGAGGTTTTTTAAAGCAAGTAAAACCTCTACAAATGTGGTCATTGATGAGTT
TGGACAAACCACAACTAGAATGCAGTGAAAAAAATGCTTTATTTGTGAAATTTGTGATGCTATTGCTTTA
TTTGTAACCATTATAAGCTGCAATAAACAAGTTAACAACAACAATTGCATTCATTTTATGTTTCAGGTTC
AGGGGGAGGTGTGGGAGGTTTTTTAAAGCAAGTAAAACCTCTACAAATGTGGTCATTCAGCTGGCGTAAT
AGCGAAGAGGCCCGCACCGATCGCCCTTCCCAACAGTTGCGCAGCCTGAATGGCGAATGGAAATTGTAAG
CGTTGATATCAATTAACCCTCACTAAAGGGAGACCACTCTAGTTTTCTTTCTTGCTTTTACTTTTACTTC
CTTAATACTCAAGTACAATTTTAATGGAGTACTTTTTTACTTTTACTCAAGTAAGATTCTAGCCAGATAC
TTTTACTTTTAATTGAGTAAAATTTTCCCTAAGTACTTGTACTTTCACTTGAGTAAAATTTTTGAGTACT
TTTTACACCTCTGCTCGGTACCATTTAAATCTGTTCCGCTTCCTCGCTCACTGACTCGCTGCGCTCGGTC
GTTCGGCTGCGGCGAGCGGTATCAGCTCACTCAAAGGCGGTAATACGGTTATCCACAGAATCAGGGGATA
ACGCAGGAAAGAACATGTGAGCAAAAGGCCAGCAAAAGGCCAGGAACCGTAAAAAGGCCGCGTTGCTGGC
GTTTTTCCATAGGCTCCGCCCCCCTGACGAGCATCACAAAAATCGACGCTCAAGTCAGAGGTGGCGAAAC
CCGACAGGACTATAAAGATACCAGGCGTTTCCCCCTGGAAGCTCCCTCGTGCGCTCTCCTGTTCCGACCC
TGCCGCTTACCGGATACCTGTCCGCCTTTCTCCCTTCGGGAACCGTGGCGCTTTCTCATAGCTCACGCTG
TAGGTATCTCAGTTCGGTGTAGGTCGTTCGCTCCAAGCTGGGCTGTGTGCACGAACCCCCCGTTCAGCCC
GACCGCTGCGCCTTATCCGGTAACTATCGTCTTGAGTCCAACCCGGTAAGACACGACTTATCGCCACTGG
CAGCAGCCACTGGTAACAGGATTAGCAGAGCGAGGTATGTAGGCGGTGCTACAGAGTTCTTGAAGTGGTG
GCCTAACTACGGCTACACTAGAAGAACAGTATTTGGTATCTGCGCTCTGCTGAAGCCAGTTACCTTCGGA
AAAAGAGTTGGTAGCTCTTGATCCGGCAAACAAACCACCGCTGGTAGCGGTGGTTTTTTTGTTTGCAAGC
AGCAGATTACGCGCAGAAAAAAAGGATCTCAAGAAGATCCTTTGATCTTTTCTACGGGGTCTGACGCTCA
GTGGAACGAAAACTCACGTTAAGGGATTTTGGTCATGAGATTATCAAAAAGGATCTTCACCTAGATCCTT
TTTGCCAGTGTTACAACCAATTAACCAATTCTGATTAGAAAAACTCATCGAGCATCAAATGAAACTGCAA
TTTATTCATATCAGGATTATCAATACCATATTTTTGAAAAAGCCGTTTCTGTAATGAAGGAGAAAACTCA
CCGAGGCAGTTCCATAGGATGGCAAGATCCTGGTATCGGTCTGCGATTCCGACTCGTCCAACATCAATAC
AACCTATTAATTTCCCCTCGTCAAAAATAAGGTTATCAAGTGAGAAATCACCATGAGTGACGACTGAATC
CGGTGAGAATGGCAAAAGTTTATGCATTTCTTTCCAGACTTGTTCAACAGGCCAGCCATTACGCTCGTCA
TCAAAATCACTCGCATCAACCAAACCGTTATTCATTCGTGATTGCGCCTGAGCAAGACGAAATACGCGAT
CGCTGTTAAAAGGACAATTACAAACAGGAATCGAATGCAACCGGCGCAGGAACACTGCCAGCGCATCAAC
AATATTTTCACCTGAATCAGGATATTCTTCTAATACCTGGAATGCTGTTTTTCCGGGGATCGCAGTGGTG
AGTAACCATGCATCATCAGGAGTACGGATAAAATGCTTGATGGTCGGAAGAGGCATAAATTCCGTCAGCC
AGTTTAGTCTGACCATCTCATCTGTAACATCATTGGCAACGCTACCTTTGCCATGTTTCAGAAACAACTC
TGGCGCATCGGGCTTCCCATACAAGCGATAGATTGTCGCACCTGATTGCCCGACATTATCGCGAGCCCAT
TTATACCCATATAAATCAGCATCCATGTTGGAATTTAATCGCGGCCTCGACGTTTCCCGTTGAATATGGC
TCATAACACCCCTTGTATTACTGTTTATGTAAGCAGACAGTTTTATTGTT
Features (pLannotate 1.2.2; 18 found; start..end, strand, type, name):
    241..259     -  promoter       T7 promoter: promoter for bacteriophage T7 RNA polymerase
    345..648     +  enhancer       CMV enhancer: human cytomegalovirus immediate early enhancer
    650..925     +  promoter       chicken β-actin promoter: No description available
    926..1061    +  intron         hybrid intron (fragment): hybrid between chicken β-actin (CBA) and minute virus of mice (MMV) introns (Gray et al., 2011)
   1133..1173    +  intron         β-globin intron (fragment): intron from rabbit β-globin gene
   1171..1227    +  CDS            HBB (fragment): HBB_LEPEU - Experimental evidence at protein level: Swiss-Prot protein existence level 1. Involved in oxygen transport from the lung to the various peripheral tissues. From Lepus europaeus (European hare).
   1267..1350    +  CDS            COX8A (fragment): COX8A_HUMAN - Also known as COX8, COX8L. Experimental evidence at protein level: Swiss-Prot protein existence level 1. Component of the cytochrome c oxidase, the last enzyme in the mitochondrial electron transport chain which drives oxidative phosphorylation. The respiratory chain contains 3 multisubunit complexes succinate dehydrogenase (complex II, CII), ubiquinol- cytochrome c oxidoreductase (cytochrome b-c1 complex, complex III, CIII) and cytochrome c oxidase (complex IV, CIV), that cooperate to transfer electrons derived from NADH and succinate to molecular oxygen, creating an electrochem
   1351..1860    +  CDS            avrXa10 (fragment): AVX10_XANOO - Experimental evidence at protein level: Swiss-Prot protein existence level 1. Avirulence protein. Induces the hypersensitive response (HR)in rice plants carrying the resistance gene Xa10. Activity depends on the presence of the core repeat domains; replacement with repeat domains from other proteins (AvrBs3 of X.euvesicatoria (AC P14727) or AvrXa7 of this organism) does not elicit the HR. Probably acts as a transcription factor in its host plant (rice) to induce plant resistance or disease. From Xanthomonas oryzae pv. oryzae.
   3349..3546    +  CDS            avrBs3 (fragment): AVRB3_XANEU - Experimental evidence at protein level: Swiss-Prot protein existence level 1. Avirulence protein. Acts as a transcription factor in C.annuum plants. In susceptible plants lacking the Bs3 resistance gene induces expression of a number of genes, including genes homologous to a family of auxin-induced genes, alpha-expansin genes, pectate lyase, anthocyanidin glucoside rhamnosyl transferase and at least one transcription factor, UPA20. Their expression leads to plant hypertrophy in mesophyll cells, probably mainly mediated by UPA20 (PubMed:17962565). In resistant plants induces the h
   3646..3894    +  CDS            UGI: UNGI_BPPB2 - Experimental evidence at protein level: Swiss-Prot protein existence level 1. This protein binds specifically and reversibly to the host uracil-DNA glycosylase, preventing removal of uracil residues from PBS2 DNA by the host uracil-excision repair system. From Bacillus phage PBS2 (Bacteriophage PBS2).
   4087..4168    -  polyA_signal   SV40 poly(A) signal: SV40 polyadenylation signal
   4191..4258    -  CDS            large T antigen (fragment): large T antigen from SV40 (simian virus 40)
   4292..4373    -  polyA_signal   SV40 poly(A) signal: SV40 polyadenylation signal
   4396..4463    -  CDS            large T antigen (fragment): large T antigen from SV40 (simian virus 40)
   4468..4537    +  CDS            lacZα (fragment): LacZα fragment of β-galactosidase; lacZ fragment
   4561..4579    +  promoter       T3 promoter: promoter for bacteriophage T3 RNA polymerase
   4974..5562    -  rep_origin     ori: high-copy-number ColE1/pMB1/pBR322/pUC origin of replication
   5705..6514    -  CDS            KanR: aminoglycoside phosphotransferase; aph(3')-Ia; confers resistance to kanamycin in bacteria or G418 (Geneticin®) in eukaryotes
