[The description below was written by a language model from this plasmid's Addgene catalogue record and pLannotate feature annotations shown in this document.]
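Description:
ND4-FusXTBE-Left TALE is a mammalian expression plasmid built on the pKmCAGS backbone that encodes the left-hand arm of a split, TALE-guided mitochondrial cytosine base editor (FusXTBE) directed at the mitochondrial ND4 gene. It is propagated in E. coli as a high-copy plasmid through a ColE1/pUC-type origin and is selected with kanamycin through an aminoglycoside phosphotransferase (KanR) gene. Residual T7 and T3 promoters and a lacZα fragment flank the cassette as cloning-vector remnants.

Expression is driven by a CAG-type promoter, annotated as the CMV immediate-early enhancer, the chicken β-actin promoter, and chimeric intron and rabbit β-globin intron fragments. The open reading frame begins with the human COX8A mitochondrial targeting sequence, which directs import of the protein into the mitochondrial matrix. It continues with a TALE DNA-binding domain, detected as N- and C-terminal Xanthomonas effector segments (avrXa10 and avrBs3 homology) on either side of an unannotated stretch that presumably holds the repeat array specifying the ND4 left half-site. According to the catalogue entry, this is fused to the C-terminal half of the Burkholderia cenocepacia DddA double-stranded DNA cytidine deaminase toxin domain, split at G1397; the feature table does not annotate this part. Next comes a uracil glycosylase inhibitor (UGI) from phage PBS2, which blocks excision of the uracil product and so favours C-to-T conversion. The record also lists an ATP5B 3′UTR, and SV40 polyadenylation signals are annotated downstream of the coding sequence on the opposite strand.

The DddA half is inactive on its own, so this plasmid is meant to be co-delivered with a matching right-side TALE construct carrying the complementary deaminase half. Binding at adjacent sites reassembles the deaminase for editing of mitochondrial DNA in mammalian cells.
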