Addgene plasmid #196496: ND4-FusXTBE-Left TALE
Purpose: Expresses left-side TALE-DddAtox Cterm half ND4-FusXTBE in mammalian cells
Depositing lab: Stephen Ekker. Depositing organization: Mayo Foundation for Medical Education and Research. Publication: The FusX TALE Base Editor (FusXTBE) for Rapid Mitochondrial DNA Programming of Human Cells In Vitro and Zebrafish Disease Models In Vivo. Sabharwal A, Kar B, Restrepo-Castillo S, Holmberg SR, Mathew ND, Kendall BL, Cotter RP, WareJoncas Z, Seiler C, Nakamaru-Ogiso E, Clark KJ, Ekker SC. CRISPR J. 2021 Dec;4(6):799-821. doi: 10.1089/crispr.2021.0061. Epub 2021 Nov 30. PubMed 34847747.
Backbone
  Vector backbone: pKmCAGS
  Vector type: Mammalian Expression
Growth in bacteria
  Bacterial resistance: Kanamycin, 50 μg/mL
  Growth temperature: 37°C
  Growth strain: DH5alpha
  Copy number: High Copy
Gene/Insert
  Gene/Insert name: COX8A MTS-ND4 left TALE-G1397 DddA-C-UGI-ATP5B 3'UTR
  Species: Burkholderia cenocepacia
  Cloning method: Restriction Enzyme; 5′ cloning site Unknown (unknown if destroyed)
Terms and licenses: Academic/Nonprofit Terms; Industry Terms: Not Available to Industry
How to cite: ND4-FusXTBE-Left TALE was a gift from Stephen Ekker (Addgene plasmid # 196496 ; http://n2t.net/addgene:196496 ; RRID:Addgene_196496)
